Addgene plasmid #145987: pAc5.1B-EGFP-DmTral-R21E_B
Purpose: Insect Expression of DmTral-R21E
Depositing lab: Elisa Izaurralde. Depositing organization: Max Planck Institute for Developmental Biology. Publication: Similar modes of interaction enable Trailer Hitch and EDC3 to associate with DCP1 and Me31B in distinct protein complexes. Tritschler F, Eulalio A, Helms S, Schmidt S, Coles M, Weichenrieder O, Izaurralde E, Truffault V. Mol Cell Biol. 2008 Nov . 28(21):6695-708. 10.1128/MCB.00759-08 PubMed 18765641.
Backbone
  Vector backbone: Unknown
  Vector type: Insect Expression
Growth in bacteria
  Bacterial resistance: Ampicillin, 100 μg/mL
  Growth temperature: 37°C
  Growth strain: DH5alpha
  Copy number: Low Copy
Gene/Insert
  Gene/Insert name: DmTral-R21E (alt names: Trailer Hitch; Dm LSm15)
  Species: D. melanogaster (fly)
  Mutation: two silent mutations A198C, A387G and a mutation G837T:Q279H compared to the sequence given by: NCBI:NM_140328.4 or UniProt Q9VTZ0.
  Entrez Gene: tral (a.k.a. Dmel_CG10686, BEST:GH08269, CG10686, DmLSm15, Dmel\CG10686, LSm15, Lsm15, Scd6p, TRAL, Tral, anon-EST:Posey139, anon-WO0172774.89, anon-WO02059370.24, p67, p70)
  Cloning method: Unknown
Terms and licenses: Academic/Nonprofit Terms; Industry Terms: Not Available to Industry
Depositor comments: Plasmids from this collection were made available to the research community and donated after the lab closed. Please note that the sequence provided by the depositing laboratory may be theoretical/predicted or based on Sanger sequencing results. There may be discrepancies between sequencing results obtained by Addgene and the depositor sequence. If an Addgene verified sequence is not available, please contact before placing your order to request that our lab fully sequence the plasmid.
How to cite: pAc5.1B-EGFP-DmTral-R21E_B was a gift from Elisa Izaurralde (Addgene plasmid # 145987 ; http://n2t.net/addgene:145987 ; RRID:Addgene_145987)
