[The description below was written by a language model from this plasmid's Addgene catalogue record and pLannotate feature annotations shown in this document.]
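Description:
pAc5.1B-EGFP-DmTral-R21E_B is an insect-cell expression plasmid of about 8 kb that produces an EGFP-tagged mutant of the Drosophila melanogaster protein Trailer Hitch (Tral, also called LSm15). The catalogue lists the backbone as unknown, although the name and feature layout point to a pAc5.1-type vector. It is propagated in E. coli through a ColE1/pUC-type origin and selected with ampicillin via the β-lactamase gene and its bla promoter. The annotation describes the origin as high copy, whereas the catalogue entry lists the plasmid as low copy. No marker for selection in insect cells is annotated, which fits transient transfection use. A short tetracycline-resistance fragment and a piece of SV40 large T antigen appear to be non-functional backbone remnants.

Expression is driven by the constitutive Drosophila actin 5C promoter, followed by the EGFP coding sequence and then the Tral open reading frame, giving an N-terminal EGFP fusion. The annotation tool labels two stretches of the insert as fragments of mouse Lsm14a. These are homology matches to conserved regions of the fly Tral sequence, not mouse DNA. A V5 epitope sequence lies downstream of the insert, but the record does not say whether it is translated in frame with the fusion. An SV40 polyadenylation signal is annotated after it, on the opposite strand.

The insert carries the R21E substitution named in the title. Relative to the reference sequence, it also has two silent changes and a Q279H substitution. The record does not state the purpose of R21E, but the associated study examined how Tral and EDC3 associate with DCP1 and Me31B. The construct is therefore probably used for localisation and interaction assays in Drosophila cultured cells.
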