Features (pLannotate 1.2.2; 11 found; start..end, strand, type, name):
     56..2568    +  promoter       Ac5 promoter: Drosophila melanogaster actin 5C promoter
   2588..3304    +  CDS            EGFP: EGFP is a basic (constitutively fluorescent) green fluorescent protein published in 1996, derived from Aequorea victoria. It is reported to be a rapidly-maturing weak dimer with moderate acid sensitivity.
   3320..3607    +  CDS            Lsm14a (fragment): LS14A_MOUSE - Also known as Fam61a, Rap55a. Experimental evidence at protein level: Swiss-Prot protein existence level 1. Essential for formation of P-bodies, cytoplasmic structures that provide storage sites for translationally inactive mRNAs and protect them from degradation. Acts as a repressor of mRNA translation. May play a role in mitotic spindle assembly. From Mus musculus (Mouse).
   4520..4939    +  CDS            Lsm14a (fragment): LS14A_MOUSE - Also known as Fam61a, Rap55a. Experimental evidence at protein level: Swiss-Prot protein existence level 1. Essential for formation of P-bodies, cytoplasmic structures that provide storage sites for translationally inactive mRNAs and protect them from degradation. Acts as a repressor of mRNA translation. May play a role in mitotic spindle assembly. From Mus musculus (Mouse).
   5314..5355    +  CDS            V5 tag: epitope tag from simian virus 5
   5455..5589    -  polyA_signal   SV40 poly(A) signal: SV40 polyadenylation signal
   5612..5696    -  CDS            large T antigen (fragment): large T antigen from SV40 (simian virus 40)
   5697..6167    +  CDS            TcR (fragment): tetracycline efflux protein; tet; confers resistance to tetracycline
   6211..6799    -  rep_origin     ori: high-copy-number ColE1/pMB1/pBR322/pUC origin of replication
   6970..7830    -  CDS            AmpR: β-lactamase; bla; confers resistance to ampicillin, carbenicillin, and related antibiotics
   7831..7935    -  promoter       AmpR promoter: bla
>Addgene plasmid #145987 | pAc5.1B-EGFP-DmTral-R21E_B | depositor full sequence | sequence record 288432 | Full Sequence
CTTCAAGGAATTAATTCTATATTCTAAAAACACAAATGATACTTCTAAAAAAAATCATGAATGGCATCAA
CTCTGAATCAAATCTTTGCAGATGCACCTACTTCTCATTTCCACTGTCACATCATTTTTCCAGATCTCGC
TGCCTGTTATGTGGCCCACAAACCAAGACACGTTTTATGGCCATTAAAGCTGGCTGATCGTCGCCAAACA
CCAAATACATATCAATATGTACATTCGAGAAAGAAGCGATCAAAGAAGCGTCTTCGGGCGAGTAGGAGAA
TGCGGAGGAGAAGGAGAACGAGCTGATCTAGTATCTCTCCACAATCCAATGCCAACTGACCAACTGGCCA
TATTCGGAGCAATTTGAAGCCAATTTCCATCGCCTGGCGATCGCTCCATTCTTGGCTATATGTTTTTCAC
CGTTCCCGGGGCCATTTTCAAAGACTCGTCGGTAAGATAAGATTGTGTCACTCGCTGTCTCTCTTCATTT
GTCGAAGAATGCTGAGGAATTTCGCGATGACGTCGGCGAGTATTTTGAAGAATGAGAATAATTTGTATTT
ATACGAAAATCAGTTAGTGGAATTTTCTACAAAAACATGTTATCTATAGATAATTTTGTTGCAAAATATG
TTGACTATGACAAAGATTGTATGTATATACCTTTAATGTATTCTCATTTTCTTATGTATTTATAATGGCA
ATGATGATACTGATGATATTTTAAGATGATGCCAGACCACAGGCTGATTTCTGCGTCTTTTGCCGAACGC
AGTGCATGTGCGGTTGTTGTTTTTTGGAATAGTTTCAATTTTCGGACTGTCCGCTTTGATTTCAGTTTCT
TGGCTTATTCAAAAAGCAAAGTAAAGCCAAAAAAGCGAGATGGCAATACCAAATGCGGCAAAACGGTAGT
GGAAGGAAAGGGGTGCGGGGCAGCGGAAGGAAGGGTGGGGCGGGGCGTGGCGGGGTCTGTGGCTGGGCGC
GACGTCACCGACGTTGGAGCCACTCCTTTGACCATGTGTGCGTGTGTGTATTATTCGTGTCTCGCCACTC
GCCGGTTGTTTTTTTCTTTTTATCTCGCTCTCTCTAGCGCCATCTCGTACGCATGCTCAACGCACCGCAT
GTTGCCGTGTCCTTTATGCGTCATTTTGGCTCGAAATAGGCAATTATTTAAACAAAGATTAGTCAACGAA
AACGCTAAAATAAATAAGTCTACAATATGGTTACTTATTGCCATGTGTGTGCAGCCAACGATAGCAACAA
AAGCAACAACACAGTGGCTTTCCCTCTTTCACTTTTTGTTTGCAAGCGCGTGCGAGCAAGACGGCACGAC
CGGCAAACGCAATTACGCTGACAAAGAGCAGACGAAGTTTTGGCCGAAAAACATCAAGGCGCCTGATACG
AATGCATTTGCAATAACAATTGCGATATTTAATATTGTTTATGAAGCTGTTTGACTTCAAAACACACAAA
AAAAAAAATAAAACAAATTATTTGAAAGAGAATTAGGAATCGGACAGCTTATCGTTACGGGCTAACAGCA
CACCGAGACGAAATAGCTTACCTGACGTCACAGCCTCTGGAAGAACTGCCGCCAAGCAGAGAGAGAGAGA
AAAAGAGGGAGAGCAGCTTAGACCGCATGTGCTTGTGTGTGAGGCGTCTCTCTCTTCGTCTCCTGTTTGC
GCAAACGCATAGACTGCACTGAGAAAATCGATTACCTATTTTTTATGAATGAATATTTGCACTATTACTA
TTCAAAACTATTAAGATAGCAATCACATTCAATAGCCAAATACTATACCACCTGAGCGATGCAACGAAAT
GATCAATTTGAGCAAAAATGCTGCATATTTAGGACGGCATCATTATAGAAATGCTTCTTGCTGTGTACTT
TTCTCTCGTCTGGCAGCTGTTTCGCCGTTATTGTTAAAACCGGCTTAAGTTAGGTGTGTTTTCTACGACT
AGTGATGCCCCTACTAGAAGATGTGTGTTGCACAAATGTCCCTGAATAACCAATTTGAAGTGCAGATAGC
AGTAAACGTAAGCTAATATGAATATTATTTAACTGTAATGTTTTAATATCGCTGGACATTACTAATAAAC
CCACTATAAACACATGTACATATGTATGTTTTGGCATACAATGAGTAGTTGGGGAAAAAATGTGTAAAAG
CACCGTGACCATCACAGCATAAAGATAACCAGCTGAAGTATCGAATATGAGTAACCCCCAAATTGAATCA
CATGCCGCAACTGATAGGACCCATGGAAGTACACTCTTCATGGCGATATACAAGACACACACAAGCACGA
ACACCCAGTTGCGGAGGAAATTCTCCGTAAATGAAAACCCAATCGGCGAACAATTCATACCCATATATGG
TAAAAGTTTTGAACGCGACTTGAGAGCGGAGAGCATTGCGGCTGATAAGGTTTTAGCGCTAAGCGGGCTT
TATAAAACGGGCTGCGGGACCAGTTTTCATATCACTACCGTTTGAGTTCTTGTGCTGTGTGGATACTCCT
CCCGACACAAAGCCGCTCCATCAGCCAGCAGTCGTCTAATCCAGAGACCCCGGATCGGGGTACCAACATG
GTGAGCAAGGGCGAGGAGCTGTTCACCGGGGTGGTGCCCATCCTGGTCGAGCTGGACGGCGACGTAAACG
GCCACAAGTTCAGCGTGTCCGGCGAGGGCGAGGGCGATGCCACCTACGGCAAGCTGACCCTGAAGTTCAT
CTGCACCACCGGCAAGCTGCCCGTGCCCTGGCCCACCCTCGTGACCACCCTGACCTACGGCGTGCAGTGC
TTCAGCCGCTACCCCGACCACATGAAGCAGCACGACTTCTTCAAGTCCGCCATGCCCGAAGGCTACGTCC
AGGAGCGCACCATCTTCTTCAAGGACGACGGCAACTACAAGACCCGCGCCGAGGTGAAGTTCGAGGGCGA
CACCCTGGTGAACCGCATCGAGCTGAAGGGCATCGACTTCAAGGAGGACGGCAACATCCTGGGGCACAAG
CTGGAGTACAACTACAACAGCCACAACGTCTATATCATGGCCGACAAGCAGAAGAACGGCATCAAGGTGA
ACTTCAAGATCCGCCACAACATCGAGGACGGCAGCGTGCAGCTCGCCGACCACTACCAGCAGAACACCCC
CATCGGCGACGGCCCCGTGCTGCTGCCCGACAACCACTACCTGAGCACCCAGTCCGCCCTGAGCAAAGAC
CCCAACGAGAAGCGCGATCACATGGTCCTGCTGGAGTTCGTGACCGCCGCCGGGATCACTCTCGGCATGG
ACGAGCTGTACAAGCCAAGCTTGAATTCTATGAGCGGGGGATTACCGGAGTTGGGCTCCAAAATCAGCCT
CATTTCCAAGGCGGACATTGAGTACGAGGGCCGCCTGTACACGGTGGATCCGCAGGAGTGCACCATTGCG
CTCTCGAGTGTGCGATCCTTCGGTACAGAAGATCGGGACACCCAGTTCCAGATAGCGCCGCAATCGCAGA
TCTACGACTACATCCTCTTCCGTGGCTCGGACATCAAGGACATTCGCGTTGTCAACAACCACACGCTGCC
GCACCACAATGACCCGGCGATCATGCAGGCGCAGCTCCAGAACGGACCGCCCCAGATGCCGCAGCACTTC
CCCATGCCCAGCGGGATGAGCGGTCCGCCGCAGCAGCAACAGGTGCCGTCGCAGCAACCGCCCCAGATGC
CAAGCGGTGGAGGCAGTGGTGGTGCTGGTGGAGCAGGAGCTCCTGGCGGCGGCGGACCCGGCTACGGCAA
TGGCAATCCGTTCGGCAACCTCGGCGGTCCCAATCTGGCCAACATGGTGGGCAATGCGGGCGGATCGCTT
GCACCCGGTTCCGGTGCTCCGGGCAGCGGACCCTTCATGCACATCGGTGGCAATCAGCAGCAACCGAAGC
CCCAGCAGCAGAAACAGCCAAACATGCTGGCCGGTGCCTCGCGATCGACGACGCCCATTAGCCTGATTGT
GAGTCCCACGGCGGAGCTGACTCAGCAGCAGCAGCTGCACCAGCAACAGAACGCTGGCCAGGGTGGCAAC
GGACGCGATGCAGGACATAAGCGCCAGAACCACCAGCAGCAACAGAATCAGCAGCATCAGCAACGTGGCG
GACCCAGCCACAACAATATGCAGCATCAGCAGCAACGAGGCGGCGGCAGTGGAACGGACTTCTATAACCA
GCAGCGGGATCGTCGGGACTCCGGACGTCAAATGGACAACAACTATAGCAACAACTACAACAACAATAAT
AATAATCAGCGCAATCGCGGCGGCGGCAACGGAATGCAACAGCAGCAGCGAGGAGGAAACGGCGGCAGCG
GCGGCGGCGGTGGAAACGGAGGTGGAAACAACCCGGCCTGGAACATGCATCGCGGCAACCAGAACTCGAA
CAACATGATGAACATGCGCAACCGCGGCATGGGATCCCGCGGCCCCATGCGACCCAATCAGGGCTATCGT
CCGCAGTCGGCCAATAATCAGAACAAGCCGCGGAACAAGATCAAGTTCGAGGGCGACTTCGATTTCGAGC
AGGCAAACAACAAGTTCGAGGAACTGCGCTCCCAACTGGCCAAGCTCAAGGTGGCCGAGGATGGTGCACC
CAAGCCAGCCACCAATGCAACGGCCGCCACTGCAACTGCAACCAATGAGCAGGTGGGTGAGAAGGTTGAA
GGCGTTCACACACTGAATGGCGAGACCGACAAGAAGGATGATTCTGGCAACGAGACCGGCGCTGGAGAGC
ACGAGCCTGAGGAGGATGATGTTGCTGTGTGCTACGACAAGACCAAATCGTTCTTCGACAACATCTCGTG
CGAGGCTGCCCAGGATCGCAGCAAGAACAAGAAGAACGATTGGCGCCAGGAGCGCAAGTTGAACACGGAG
ACCTTCGGAGTGTCCTCCACACGACGTGGCAGTTACCGCGGACGCAACCAATACTACAACAATAATGGCA
ACGGCGGCATTAACTCGGGATATGGAGGAGCGCCAGGCTACAACAGGAACAATTATCGCATGGGTGGCGG
CGGCGGAAACTTCCGAAACAGGAGCAACAATCGCAACAACGGCGGCGGTCGTGGCGGAAACGGAATGCCA
AACATCACCAATGGCAACACGGCTGCTGCGCTGAAGGCGGCCAACAATGCTGCTGGCCACGGATCCAATG
CCACGGACTCCAGTGCACCAAATGCCACAACCGCGACGACAAAGTCGACGTCCCTCTTGCCAGAGCAGAC
GCAACAGGTGGCGGCAGTTTCACAATAGGCGGCCGCTCGAGTCTAGAGGGCCCGCGGTTCGAAGGTAAGC
CTATCCCTAACCCTCTCCTCGGTCTCGATTCTACGCGTACCGGTCATCATCACCATCACCATTGAGTTTA
AACCCGCTGATCAGCCTCGACTGTGCCTTCTAAGGCCTGAGCTCGCTGATCAGCCTCGATCGAGGATCCA
GACATGATAAGATACATTGATGAGTTTGGACAAACCACAACTAGAATGCAGTGAAAAAAATGCTTTATTT
GTGAAATTTGTGATGCTATTGCTTTATTTGTAACCATTATAAGCTGCAATAAACAAGTTAACAACAACAA
TTGCATTCATTTTATGTTTCAGGTTCAGGGGGAGGTGTGGGAGGTTTTTTAAAGCAAGTAAAACCTCTAC
AAATGTGGTATGGCTGATTATGATCAGTCGACCGATGCCCTTGAGAGCCTTCAACCCAGTCAGCTCCTTC
CGGTGGGCGCGGGGCATGACTATCGTCGCCGCACTTATGACTGTCTTCTTTATCATGCAACTCGTAGGAC
AGGTGCCGGCAGCGCTCTGGGTCATTTTCGGCGAGGACCGCTTTCGCTGGAGCGCGACGATGATCGGCCT
GTCGCTTGCGGTATTCGGAATCTTGCACGCCCTCGCTCAAGCCTTCGTCACTGGTCCCGCCACCAAACGT
TTCGGCGAGAAGCAGGCCATTATCGCCGGCATGGCGGCCGACGCGCTGGGCTACGTCTTGCTGGCGTTCG
CGACGCGAGGCTGGATGGCCTTCCCCATTATGATTCTTCTCGCTTCCGGCGGCATCGGGATGCCCGCGTT
GCAGGCCATGCTGTCCAGGCAGGTAGATGACGACCATCAGGGACAGCTTCAAGGATCGCTCGCGGCTCTT
ACCAGCCAGCAAAAGGCCAGGAACCGTAAAAAGGCCGCGTTGCTGGCGTTTTTCCATAGGCTCCGCCCCC
CTGACGAGCATCACAAAAATCGACGCTCAAGTCAGAGGTGGCGAAACCCGACAGGACTATAAAGATACCA
GGCGTTTCCCCCTGGAAGCTCCCTCGTGCGCTCTCCTGTTCCGACCCTGCCGCTTACCGGATACCTGTCC
GCCTTTCTCCCTTCGGGAAGCGTGGCGCTTTCTCAATGCTCACGCTGTAGGTATCTCAGTTCGGTGTAGG
TCGTTCGCTCCAAGCTGGGCTGTGTGCACGAACCCCCCGTTCAGCCCGACCGCTGCGCCTTATCCGGTAA
CTATCGTCTTGAGTCCAACCCGGTAAGACACGACTTATCGCCACTGGCAGCAGCCACTGGTAACAGGATT
AGCAGAGCGAGGTATGTAGGCGGTGCTACAGAGTTCTTGAAGTGGTGGCCTAACTACGGCTACACTAGAA
GGACAGTATTTGGTATCTGCGCTCTGCTGAAGCCAGTTACCTTCGGAAAAAGAGTTGGTAGCTCTTGATC
CGGCAAACAAACCACCGCTGGTAGCGGTGGTTTTTTTGTTTGCAAGCAGCAGATTACGCGCAGAAAAAAA
GGATCTCAAGAAGATCCTTTGATCTTTTCTACGGGGTCTGACGCTCAGTGGAACGAAAACTCACGTTAAG
GGATTTTGGTCATGAGATTATCAAAAAGGATCTTCACCTAGATCCTTTTAAATTAAAAATGAAGTTTTAA
ATCAATCTAAAGTATATATGAGTAAACTTGGTCTGACAGTTACCAATGCTTAATCAGTGAGGCACCTATC
TCAGCGATCTGTCTATTTCGTTCATCCATAGTTGCCTGACTCCCCGTCGTGTAGATAACTACGATACGGG
AGGGCTTACCATCTGGCCCCAGTGCTGCAATGATACCGCGAGACCCACGCTCACCGGCTCCAGATTTATC
AGCAATAAACCAGCCAGCCGGAAGGGCCGAGCGCAGAAGTGGTCCTGCAACTTTATCCGCCTCCATCCAG
TCTATTAATTGTTGCCGGGAAGCTAGAGTAAGTAGTTCGCCAGTTAATAGTTTGCGCAACGTTGTTGCCA
TTGCTGCAGGCATCGTGGTGTCACGCTCGTCGTTTGGTATGGCTTCATTCAGCTCCGGTTCCCAACGATC
AAGGCGAGTTACATGATCCCCCATGTTGTGCAAAAAAGCGGTTAGCTCCTTCGGTCCTCCGATCGTTGTC
AGAAGTAAGTTGGCCGCAGTGTTATCACTCATGGTTATGGCAGCACTGCATAATTCTCTTACTGTCATGC
CATCCGTAAGATGCTTTTCTGTGACTGGTGAGTACTCAACCAAGTCATTCTGAGAATAGTGTATGCGGCG
ACCGAGTTGCTCTTGCCCGGCGTCAACACGGGATAATACCGCGCCACATAGCAGAACTTTAAAAGTGCTC
ATCATTGGAAAACGTTCTTCGGGGCGAAAACTCTCAAGGATCTTACCGCTGTTGAGATCCAGTTCGATGT
AACCCACTCGTGCACCCAACTGATCTTCAGCATCTTTTACTTTCACCAGCGTTTCTGGGTGAGCAAAAAC
AGGAAGGCAAAATGCCGCAAAAAAGGGAATAAGGGCGACACGGAAATGTTGAATACTCATACTCTTCCTT
TTTCAATATTATTGAAGCATTTATCAGGGTTATTGTCTCATGAGCGGATACATATTTGAATGTATTTAGA
AAAATAAACAAATAGGGGTTCCGCGCACATTTCCCCGAAAAGTGCCACCTGACGTCTAAGAAACCATTAT
TATCATGACATTAACCTATAAAAATAGGCGTATCACGAGGCCCTTTCGT
